>Addgene plasmid #55499 | mTFP1-MCHR1-N-10 | depositor partial sequence | sequence record 85905 | insert sequence
ACGTCAGATCCGCTAGCGCCACCATGGATCTGCAAGCCTCGTTGCTGTCCACTGGCCCCAATGCCAGCAA
CATCTCCGATGGCCAGGATAATTTCACATTGGCGGGGCCACCTCCTCGCACAAGGAGTGTCTCCTACATC
AACATCATCATGCCTTCAGTGTTTGGTACCATCTGTCTCCTGGGCATTGTGGGAAACTCCACAGTCATTT
TTGCCGTGGTGAAGAAATCCAAGCTGCACTGGTGCAGCAACGTCCCTGACATCTTCATCATCAACCTCTC
TGTGGTGGATCTGCTTTTCCTGCTGGGCATGCCTTTCATGATCCACCAGCTCATGGGTAATGGTGTCTGG
CACTTTGGGGAAACCATGTGCACCCTCATCACAGCCATGGACGCCAACAGTCAGTTCACCAGCACCTACA
TCCTGACTGCTATGGCCATTGACCGCTACTTGGCCACCGTCCATCCCATCTCCTCCACCAAGTTCCGGAA
GCCCTCCATGGCCACCCTGGTGATCTGCCTCCTGTGGGCTCTCTCGTTCATTAGCATCACTCCTGTGTGG
CTCTATGCCAGGCTTATCCCCTTCCCAGGGGGTGCTGTGGGCTGTGGCATCCGCCTACCAAACCCAGATA
CTGATCTTTACTGGTTCACTCTGTATCAGTTTTTCCTGGCCTTCGCCCTTCCGTTTGTGGTCATCACTGC
TGCGTACGTGAAAATACTACAGCGCATGACGTCTTCGGTGGCCCCAGCCTCTCAACGCAGCATCCGGCTT
CGGACAAAGAGGGTGACCCGCACAGCCATTGCCATCTGTCTGGTCTTCTTTGTGTGCTGGGCGCCCTACT
ACGTGCTGCAGCTGACCCAGTTGTCCATCAGCCGCCCGACCCTCACATTCGTCTACCTGTACAATGCGGC
TATCAGCTTGGGCTATGCCAACAGCTGCCTCAATCCCTTTGTGTACATAGTACTCTGTGAGACCTTTCGA
AAACGCTTGGTGCTGTCGGTGAAGCCCGCGGCCCAGGGGCAGCTTCGCACGGTCAGCAATGCTCAGACAG
CTGACGAGGAGAGGACAGAAAGCAAAGGCACCGGAGGTAGCGGGGATCCACCGGTCGCCACCATGGTGAG
CAAGGGCGAGGAGACCACAATGGGCGTAATCAAGCCCGACATGAAGATCAAGCTGAAGATGGAGGGCAAC
GTGAATGGCCACGCCTTCGTGATCGAGGGCGAGGGCGAGGGCAAGCCCTACGACGGCACCAACACCATCA
ACCTGGAGGTGAAGGAGGGAGCCCCCCTGCCCTTCTCCTACGACATTCTGACCACCGCGTTCGCCTACGG
CAACAGGGCCTTCACCAAGTACCCCGACGACATCCCCAACTACTTCAAGCAGTCCTTCCCCGAGGGCTAC
TCTTGGGAGCGCACCATGACCTTCGAGGACAAGGGCATCGTGAAGGTGAAGTCCGACATCTCCATGGAGG
AGGACTCCTTCATCTACGAGATACACCTCAAGGGCGAGAACTTCCCCCCCAACGGCCCCGTGATGCAGAA
GAAGACCACCGGCTGGGACGCCTCCACCGAGAGGATGTACGTGCGCGACGGCGTGCTGAAGGGCGACGTC
AAGCACAAGCTGCTGCTGGAGGGCGGCGGCCACCACCGCGTTGACTTCAAGACCATCTACAGGGCCAAGA
AGGCGGTGAAGCTGCCCGACTATCACTTTGTGGACCACCGCATCGAGATCCTGAACCACGACAAGGACTA
CAACAAGGTGACCGTTTACGAGAGCGCCGTGGCCCGCAACTCCACCGACGGCATGGACGAGCTGTACAAG
TAAGCGGCCGCGACTCTAGATCATAATCAGCCATACCACATT
