[The description below was written by a language model from this plasmid's Addgene catalogue record.]
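Description:
mTFP1-MCHR1-N-10 is a mammalian expression plasmid built on the mTFP1-N1 backbone (about 4.75 kb without the insert), an N1-style fusion vector in which a gene of interest is placed upstream of a fluorescent protein coding sequence. It is maintained as a high-copy plasmid in E. coli under kanamycin selection, and it carries a neomycin resistance marker so that transfected mammalian cells can be selected with G418. The record does not include a feature table, so the origins of replication and other backbone elements are not itemised, although the listed 3′ sequencing primer implies an SV40 polyadenylation signal downstream of the expression cassette.

The insert is mouse MCHR1, the melanin-concentrating hormone receptor 1, a G protein-coupled receptor. It is expressed from the strong constitutive CMV promoter and fused at its C terminus to mTFP1, a monomeric teal fluorescent protein derived from a Clavularia cyan fluorescent protein, with an excitation peak at 462 nm and an emission peak at 492 nm. The "N-10" in the name probably refers to the fusion orientation and a ten-residue linker between receptor and fluorophore, but the record does not state this explicitly, and the cloning method is listed as unknown.

The recorded purpose is localization to the cilium: the MCHR1 portion directs the fusion to this organelle, so the construct serves as a teal fluorescent marker of cilia in transfected mammalian cells. It is suited to fluorescence imaging and to multicolour experiments alongside spectrally distinct fluorescent proteins.
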