Addgene plasmid #55499: mTFP1-MCHR1-N-10
Purpose: Localization: Cilium, Excitation: 462, Emission: 492
Depositing lab: Michael Davidson. Depositing organization: Florida State University, Tallahassee. Publication: Hue-shifted monomeric variants of Clavularia cyan fluorescent protein: identification of the molecular determinants of color and applications in fluorescence imaging. Ai HW, Olenych SG, Wong P, Davidson MW, Campbell RE. BMC Biol. 2008 Mar 6;6:13. doi: 10.1186/1741-7007-6-13. PubMed 18325109.
Backbone
  Vector backbone: mTFP1-N1
  Backbone size w/o insert (bp): 4750
  Vector type: Mammalian Expression
  Selectable markers: Neomycin (select with G418)
Growth in bacteria
  Bacterial resistance: Kanamycin, 50 μg/mL
  Growth temperature: 37°C
  Growth strain: DH5alpha
  Copy number: High Copy
Gene/Insert
  Gene/Insert name: MCHR1 (alt name: NM_145132.2)
  Species: M. musculus (mouse)
  Promoter: CMV
  Tag / fusion protein: mTFP1 (C terminal on backbone)
  Cloning method: Unknown
  Sequencing primers: 5′ CMV-F; 3′ SV40pA-R
Terms and licenses: Academic/Nonprofit Terms; Industry Terms: Not Available to Industry
Depositor comments: . Excitation = 462; Emission = 492
How to cite: mTFP1-MCHR1-N-10 was a gift from Michael Davidson (Addgene plasmid # 55499 ; http://n2t.net/addgene:55499 ; RRID:Addgene_55499)
